Addgene plasmid #198284: pAWP78-PVCpnfΔpvc15
Purpose: Produces PVCs lacking payloads by elimination of the payload loader (pvc15)
Depositing lab: Feng Zhang. Depositing organization: Broad Institute. Publication: Programmable protein delivery with a bacterial contractile injection system. Kreitz J, Friedrich MJ, Guru A, Lash B, Saito M, Macrae RK, Zhang F. Nature. 2023 Apr;616(7956):357-364. doi: 10.1038/s41586-023-05870-7. Epub 2023 Mar 29. PubMed 36991127.
Backbone
  Vector backbone: pAWP78
  Vector type: Bacterial Expression
Growth in bacteria
  Bacterial resistance: Kanamycin, 50 μg/mL
  Growth temperature: 37°C
  Growth strain: DH5alpha
  Copy number: Low Copy
Gene/Insert
  Gene/Insert name: PVCpnfΔpvc15
  Species: Photorhabdus asymbiotica
  Cloning method: Gibson Cloning
Terms and licenses: Academic/Nonprofit Terms; Industry Terms: Not Available to Industry
How to cite: pAWP78-PVCpnfΔpvc15 was a gift from Feng Zhang (Addgene plasmid # 198284 ; http://n2t.net/addgene:198284 ; RRID:Addgene_198284)
