[The description below was written by a language model from this plasmid's Addgene catalogue record and pLannotate feature annotations shown in this document.]
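Description:
pAWP78-PVCpnfΔpvc15 is a bacterial expression plasmid of about 23.5 kb built on the pAWP78 backbone. It carries the Photorhabdus asymbiotica PVCpnf locus, which encodes a Photorhabdus virulence cassette, an extracellular contractile injection system. In this version pvc15 has been deleted. The record describes pvc15 as the payload loader, so particles made from this plasmid are assembled without cargo proteins. The insert was introduced by Gibson cloning.

The backbone annotations indicate a broad-host-range, mobilisable design. An incP oriV is paired with trfA, the replication initiator that activates it, and an incP oriT is paired with traJ, which permits conjugative transfer when the remaining transfer functions are supplied in trans. A ColE1/pUC-type origin is also annotated, although the catalogue lists the plasmid as low copy. Selection is by kanamycin through an aph(3')-Ia aminoglycoside phosphotransferase gene. A short tetR fragment is also detected and appears to be a backbone remnant rather than a functional repressor.

The automated annotation leaves roughly 18.7 kb between the ColE1 origin and KanR unlabelled. This region presumably holds the PVC structural and accessory genes, but the record does not list the individual pvc genes, and it does not state which promoter drives the operon. Given its stated purpose, the construct is suited to producing empty, payload-free PVC particles in E. coli. Such particles could serve, for example, as negative controls or comparators in studies of PVC-mediated protein loading and delivery into target cells.
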