Features (pLannotate 1.2.2; 7 found; start..end, strand, type, name):
      1..110     -  oriT           oriT: incP origin of transfer
    263..894     +  rep_origin     oriV: incP origin of replication
   1203..1791    +  rep_origin     ori: high-copy-number ColE1/pMB1/pBR322/pUC origin of replication
  20513..21328   -  CDS            KanR: aminoglycoside phosphotransferase; aph(3')-Ia; confers resistance to kanamycin in bacteria or G418 (Geneticin®) in eukaryotes
  21460..21612   -  CDS            tetR (fragment): TETR1_ECOLX - Experimental evidence at protein level: Swiss-Prot protein existence level 1. TetR is the repressor of the tetracycline resistance element; its N-terminal region forms a helix-turn-helix structure and binds DNA. Binding of tetracycline to TetR reduces the repressor affinity for the tetracycline resistance gene (tetA) promoter operator sites. From Escherichia coli.
  21632..22780   -  CDS            trfA: trans-acting replication protein that binds to and activates oriV
  23052..23423   -  CDS            traJ: oriT-recognizing protein; traJ
>Addgene plasmid #198284 | pAWP78-PVCpnfΔpvc15 | addgene full sequence | sequence record 388736 | Addgene NGS Result
CCGGCCAGCCTCGCAGAGCAGGATTCCCGTTGAGCACCGCCAGGTGCGAATAAGGGACAGTGAAGAAGGA
ACACCCGCTCGCGGGTGGGCCTACTTCACCTATCCTGCCCGGCTGACGCCGTTGGATACACCAAGGAAAG
TCTACACGAACCCTTTGGCAAAATCCTGTATATCGTGCGAAAAAGGATGGATATACCGAAAAAATCGCTA
TAATGACCCCGAAGCAGGGTTATGCAGCGGAAAAGATCCGTCGACCCTTTCCGACGCTCACCGGGCTGGT
TGCCCTCGCCGCTGGGCTGGCGGCCGTCTATGGCCCTGCAAACGCGCCAGAAACGCCGTCGAAGCCGTGT
GCGAGACACCGCGGCCGCCGGCGTTGTGGATACCTCGCGGAAAACTTGGCCCTCACTGACAGATGAGGGG
CGGACGTTGACACTTGAGGGGCCGACTCACCCGGCGCGGCGTTGACAGATGAGGGGCAGGCTCGATTTCG
GCCGGCGACGTGGAGCTGGCCAGCCTCGCAAATCGGCGAAAACGCCTGATTTTACGCGAGTTTCCCACAG
ATGATGTGGACAAGCCTGGGGATAAGTGCCCTGCGGTATTGACACTTGAGGGGCGCGACTACTGACAGAT
GAGGGGCGCGATCCTTGACACTTGAGGGGCAGAGTGCTGACAGATGAGGGGCGCACCTATTGACATTTGA
GGGGCTGTCCACAGGCAGAAAATCCAGCATTTGCAAGGGTTTCCGCCCGTTTTTCGGCCACCGCTAACCT
GTCTTTTAACCTGCTTTTAAACCAATATTTATAAACCTTGTTTTTAACCAGGGCTGCGCCCTGTGCGCGT
GACCGCGCACGCCGAAGGGGGGTGCCCCCCCTTCTCGAACCCTCCCGGCCCGCTAACGCGGGCCTCCCAT
CCCCCCAGGGGCTGCGCCCCTCGGCCGCGAACGGCCTCACCCCAAAAATGGCAGCCAAGCTGACCCGCTA
GGGACGTGAAGTCGATTCCTTCGATGGTTAGCAATCAAAGACTCAGAGTGCTGTCTGGAGCGTGAATCTA
ACGGTACGTATCTCGATTGCTCGGTCGCTATTCGCACTCTGCGAAAGTTCGTACCGCTCATTCACTAGGT
TGCGAATCATGACCAAAATCCCTTAACGTGAGTTTTCGTTCCACTGAGCGTCAGACCCCGTAGAAAAGAT
CAAAGGATCTTCTTGAGATCCTTTTTTTCTGCGCGTAATCTGCTGCTTGCAAACAAAAAAACCACCGCTA
CCAGCGGTGGTTTGTTTGCCGGATCAAGAGCTACCAACTCTTTTTCCGAAGGTAACTGGCTTCAGCAGAG
CGCAGATACCAAATACTGTTCTTCTAGTGTAGCCGTAGTTAGGCCACCACTTCAAGAACTCTGTAGCACC
GCCTACATACCTCGCTCTGCTAATCCTGTTACCAGTGGCTGCTGCCAGTGGCGATAAGTCGTGTCTTACC
GGGTTGGACTCAAGACGATAGTTACCGGATAAGGCGCAGCGGTCGGGCTGAACGGGGGGTTCGTGCACAC
AGCCCAGCTTGGAGCGAACGACCTACACCGAACTGAGATACCTACAGCGTGAGCTATGAGAAAGCGCCAC
GCTTCCCGAAGGGAGAAAGGCGGACAGGTATCCGGTAAGCGGCAGGGTCGGAACAGGAGAGCGCACGAGG
GAGCTTCCAGGGGGAAACGCCTGGTATCTTTATAGTCCTGTCGGGTTTCGCCACCTCTGACTTGAGCGTC
GATTTTTGTGATGCTCGTCAGGGGGGCGGAGCCTATGGAAAAACGCCAGCAACGCGGCCTTTTTACGGTT
CCTGGCCTTTTGCTGGCCTTTTGCTCACATGTTCTTTCCTGCGTTATCCCCTGATTCTGTGGATAACCGT
ATTACCGCCTTTGAGTGAGCTGTCGCGAATGCATCTAGATATAATTACATCTTCATCATTCGGTATTTTA
AATGACATATATCCTCCTTCCGAATAGTTTTAATGGTGATGTTCGATTGGACAGTGTTTTCCATTATTAA
AATTTTAAGTATCACATCATGTTTAATGAAGGATTGATGTTTATTAGAATATTCATAATAGCTTTGTCTT
TGCCTCTATGTAAATGAAATTGCATAAAAAGCAAATTGCATTATTGGCAATGTACTTATTCTGGATTTTT
CGGCACGATAAATTATTGGTGTAAGTTTTATATCATGAGTAAAAATTCGGAATGATATTCCTGTCATTTT
GTGGCGGTAGCGTTACTCAAGATATTATCCTACATCATATGTTGATTATTGTAATCAATCGAGCTATTTT
TTGTCTAAAAAGGGGCTTTTATGTCTACAAGTACATCTCAAATTGCGGTTGAATATCCTATTCCTGTCTA
TCGCTTTATTGTTTCTGTCGGAGATGAGAAAATTCCATTTAATAGTGTTTCAGGATTAGATATTAGTTAT
GACACCATTGAATACCGAGATGGTGTTGGTAATTGGTTCAAAATGCCGGGTCAGAGTCAGAGCACTAATA
TCACCTTGCGTAAAGGCGTTTTCCCGGGGAAAACAGAACTGTTTGATTGGATTAACTCTATTCAGCTTAA
TCAGGTAGAGAAAAAGGATATTACCATCAGTTTAACTAATGATGCAGGTACCGAATTATTAATGACCTGG
AATGTTTCTAATGCTTTTCCCACTTCATTGACTTCACCTTCATTTGATGCCACCAGTAATGATATTGCAG
TACAGGAAATTACGCTGATGGCAGATCGGGTGATTATGCAGGCTGTTTGAAGCATTGATATTTAATCATC
TCATATAAGGGAACTTTTATGACAACCGTTACCAGTTATCCTGGCGTTTATATTGAAGAATTAAATAGCC
TGGCCTTGTCAGTTTCAAATAGCGCCACAGCGGTTCCTGTTTTTGCTGTGGACGAACAAAACCAATATAT
TAGTGAAGATAATGCAATCCGTATTAATTCGTGGATGGATTATCTTAATCTGATTGGCAATTTTAATAAT
GAAGACAAATTAGATGTTTCTGTGCGTGCTTATTTTGCCAATGGAGGTGGATATTGTTATCTCGTCAAAA
CAACGAGTTTAGAAAAAATTATTCCAACCTTGGATGATGTAACCTTATTGGTTGCTGCGGGCGAAGATAT
TAAAACGACAGTAGATGTTTTATGTCAGCCAGGAAAAGGGTTATTCGCAGTCTTTGATGGCCCTGAAACA
GAGTTGACTATCAACGGTGCGGAAGAGGCAAAACAAGCCTATACCGCCACACCATTCGCTGCGGTTTATT
ATCCTTGGTTGAAAGCGGATTGGGCTAACATAGATATTCCACCCAGTGCAGTGATGGCGGGAGTTTATGC
ATCGGTGGATTTATCCCGTGGTGTATGGAAAGCGCCTGCCAATGTTGCGTTGAAAGGGGGCCTGGAACCT
AAATTTTTAGTCACGGATGAATTGCAGGGTGAATATAACACTGGCCGCGCTATCAATATGATTCGTAATT
TCAGTAACACAGGTACTACGGTTTGGGGTGCAAGAACCCTGGAAGATAAAGACAATTGGCGTTATGTTCC
AGTGCGACGCTTGTTTAATTCTGTGGAGCGGGATATCAAGCGTGCCATGAGCTTTGCTATGTTCGAGCCT
AATAATCAGCCTACTTGGGAGCGGGTACGGGCGGCGATTAGCAACTACCTTTATAGCCTGTGGCAACAGG
GGGGATTAGCTGGCAGCAAAGAAGAAGACGCTTATTTTGTGCAAATTGGTAAAGGTATAACGATGACACA
GGAGCAGATTGATGCAGGGCAAATGATTGTTAAAGTCGGTTTGGCTGCTGTACGGCCTGCGGAATTTATC
ATTCTCCAGTTTACGCAAGATGTAGAACAGCGTTAATCATATGATTATGAGGAGTTATCATGTCTGCTAT
TCTGAAAGCGCCTGGCGTTTATATTGAAGAAGACGCTTCCCTAGCGTTGTCTGTCAGTAACAGCGCGACT
GCCGTGCCTGTTTTTATCGGAAAATTTACTCCGACAGTGGTTGATTCAATCCAAGTCTGTACCCGTATCA
GCAACTGGCTTGAATTCACTTCCTCTTTTTCCCTAGCTCCAACAGTTGAGATTGTTGTCCAATCTAACAC
TGAATCTGAATCTGAATCTGAAACTTACCACTATATTGAGACAATCAATTTATCTCCAGCTGTGGAAGCA
TTGCGACTCTATTTTCAAAATGGCGGAGGAGCTTGCTATATCTACCCATTAAATGATGCTGAAGATGAAT
TGGTTCTGGCGGCCATACCAGAAGTCATTGAACAGAAAGGTGATATTACTCTGTTGGTTTGCCCGGAACT
CGATCTGGATTACAAAACTAAGATCTATGGCGCAGTGAGCTCACTGTTGAATGATAACAAAGTGGGCTAT
TTCCTGATTGCGGATAGCAATGATGGAGAATCTGTGTCAGGAGTATGGAATAGTGCTAAGGCCGCCGCCT
ATTATCCCCAGTTGGAAACTAACCTAAAATTTTCCACGTTGCCTGGGGATAAGGACATTCGTATCAGCGG
TTATCAGGATGATGATGAAACACATAAACCGAAAAACTTGGATGAGCTCAGGACAATCAACGAGGCGTTG
GCACAGGATATTGATGCAAGATTGCTCGAGGAGAAACAACGTGCTGTCATCATTCCGCCAAGTGCTGCCA
TTGCGGGCATTTATTGCCAAACGGATAATCGTCGCGGTGTTTGGAAAGCGCCAGCCAACGTTGCGCTCAC
AGGGATCGGGAGTTTGCTTGATAAGGTAGACGATGAACGGCAGGGAGAGATGAATGACAAGGGAATCAAT
GTCATCCGTTCATTTACCGACCGTGGTTTTATGGTCTGGGGAGCCCGTACTTGTGTGGACGCTGCCAACA
TCAGCTGGCGTTATATTCCTGTTCGTCGCCTGTTCAATTCCGTTGAACGAGATATCCGCCAGGCGCTGCG
CGCTGTGTTGTTTGAAACTAATAGTCAGCCTACCTGGGTACGTGCTAAGGCTGCCGTTGATCAATATCTT
TATACCCTTTGGCAGAAAAATGCATTGATGGGTGCTCGCCCGGAAGAAGCTTATTTTGTGCAAATTGGTC
AGGATATCACCATGTCCGAGGCTGATATTAAACAGGGTAAGATGATCATGACTGTTGGTTTGGCAGCAGT
GCGGCCAGCTGAGTTCATCATTCTGCAATTTACGCAGGATGTTGTTCAGTAATCTCCATGACTAAACGCC
AGGCACTGTATTGACAGTGCCTACTCTAACCATCTTGGAGGAGGTGATGATGATGGAGAGACTCCAACCG
GGTGTGACTTTAACAGAAAGTATAATCACGATGGGTCAGCAAGAGATACCCAGTGCTGTGCCGGTGTTTA
TTGGTTACACCGTTCGTTATCCGGAACAATCGGAAGCATCAGTCCGTATCGACAGTTTGGCCGAGTATAC
CAGCCTGTTTGGTGACGACCATGTGATGATGTTTGCTGTCAGGCACTATTTTGATAATGGCGGGCAACAG
GCATTTGTTTTACCCCTGAAGGACAATATGCCATCAGTGGAGATGACCACAGCTGAAGCGGAAAATCTGA
TAGCCGCATTGCGCTCTGCTACGGTTAGCGAAGCCATTGGTGGGCATAGTCAGATTACACTGATTTTGGT
ACCGGATATGGCTCGGCTTAATGACAGTGATATTGATGACTCCTCAACCCAGGTAAGCCTGTGGTCCCAA
GGCTGGGAGGCGCTGCTGCAATTGAGTCAGGTTAGGCCCAACCTCTTTGTGCTGTTAGATGCGCCGGATA
ATGTTGAACAGGCGCAGAAGTGTATGACAACGCTATCGTCAGATTATCGTCAATGGGGGGCAGCATATTG
GCCTCGTCTGGAAACTACCTATCAGAAAGAAATATCTGGCAAGGACAATGAATCTCAGGGAATTTTCCAG
GGGACTGTTCTGTCACCCACAGCCGCGGTCGCAGCGGTAATTCAACGCACGGATAACGACGCGGGTGTTT
GGAAAGCACCGGCCAATATTGCCTTATCCCAGGTTATTCGACCTGTTAAATCTTATCTTCAGGGAAGTGT
ACTGTTTAACAGCAGCGGCACTTCGCTCAATGTGATCCGCAGTTTCCCAGGTAAGGGCATACGGGTATGG
GGATGCCGCACTCTGGAAAACACGGATAATACGCAGTGGCGCTATCTGCAAACACGTCGGCTGGTTTCCT
ATGTAACAGCGCATTTGACCCAATTGGCTCGCATGTATGTCTTCGAGCCAAATAATGAACTTACCTGGAT
GAAGTTAAAAGGACAAAGTTACAACTGGTTACGGCAATTATGGTTGCAGGGTGGCTTGTATGGTTCACAG
GAGGATGAGGCATTTAACATTCTGTTAGGCGTAAACGAGACGATGACTGAGGATGATGTTCGTGCAGGAA
AAATGATCATGAAAGTTGAGTTGGCTGTGTTGTTTCCTGCCGAATTTATTGAGATCAGTTTGGTGTTTAA
TACCCAAACAGAGGCGCTGTCTTAAGAAGGAAAAAGTACGATGAACGATTATTACACACCCGTGGTATCC
CATCGTTTTATGGCGAGTTTTATTTTTAACCGCATTCCCGATCCGCTGGATATTCGTTTTCAGCGTATCT
CTGGCCTTAGTCGGGAACTACAGGTGACTCAGTACAGTGAGGGAGGAGAAAATGCCCGTAATAACTATTT
AGCTGAGAAAATCCAACACGGTACGTTGACTTTGGAACGGGGCGTGATGACAGTCTCGCCATTGACCTGG
ATGTTTGATCGGGTATTGAGTGGTGAAAAAATCGCTTATGCCGATGTGGTGGTGATGCTACTGAATGAAA
ATTCACTGCCATTGTCCAGTTGGACGTTGAGCAATGCGCTGCCGGTACGCTGGCAAACCAGCGACTTTGA
CGCTAACAGCAATGCCATATTGGTGAATACCCTTGAATTGCGTTACCAGGATATGCGCTGGCTTGGAGTC
AAAATATGACAGTAGAAATCAGAGAGTTACTTATCCAGGCAAAGGTAGTGCCATCAACACGACCGACTGA
ATCAGAACGGCAAAACCATTCTTTGATACAGGAAAGTCTGGATGAGGCGACTTGGGTGGAAACGATAAAA
CGCGAAGTGTTGGCCGCATTACGCGATGAGGAAGGGTGGCGTCCATGAGTCTGATTGAACGTGGTTTAGC
TAAGCTGACAATTAATGCTTATAAGGATAGGGAAGGGAAGATACGGGCAGGAACGTTGCAGGCCATGTAT
AACCCTGACTCCTTGCAACTGGATTACCAAACGGATTATCAGCAATCCCAAGCGATTAATAGCGAAAAGC
AAAGTAGCATTTATGTACAGGCCAAGCCCGCAGGGTTATCACTTGAATTAATTTTTGATGCCACGATGCC
GGGTAACAAAACCCCCATTGAAGAGCAGCTCATGCAGCTCAAGCAACTGTGCAGTGTGGATGCAACCAGT
AACGAGACGCGATTCCTGCAAGTTAAATGGGGCAAAATGCGTTGGGAAAGTCGGGGTTACTTTGCTGGCA
GGGCCAAGAGTTTGTCTGTGAATTACACTTTGTTTGATCGTGATGCGACTCCCTTGAGGGTACGGGTAAT
ATTGGCATTAGTGGCTGATGAAAGTCTGGTGTTGCAGGAGACTGAACAAAATCTGCAATCTCCGGCAAAA
ATCGCATTACGCATACAGGATGGGGTATCTCTGGCTCTGATGGCAGCCAGTACGGCATCAACATTGTCAG
GCGGTGTGGATTATCTGACGCTGGCCTGGCAAAACGGTCTGGATAATCTCAATGGGTTCGTTCCGGGTGA
AATATTGCAGGCCACCAGGGGAGACGAATCATGAGCCACCAACTGAAAATTATTGCAGATGGTAAGGCAC
TGTCACTTTTGGCCGCGGTAGATGTGGACACCTGTTATCGGGTTAACAGTATACCTTCTGCGACATTGAA
ACTGAGCGTACCGGATAGGCCACTCTCTTCTTTCAGTCAGACGGATGTTCAGACAGAACTGGCCCACTGT
CAGGTAGGGAAAACCCTGCGTCTGGAATTGATTGATGGTAGCAAAAAATGGGTGCTGTTTAATGGTCTTA
TTACCCGTAAGGCTCTGAGAATTAAGAATAAGCAATTATTGCTCACTCTGGTTGTCAAGCATCGGTTGCA
ACTGATGGTGGATACCCAGCATTCACAGCTGTTTAAAGACAAAAGCGAAAAAGCGATCTTAAGCACGCTA
TTGAATCAGACCGGAATCAATGCTCGCTTCGGAAAGATAGCGGCGTTAGATCAAAAGCATGAACAGATGG
TGCAATTTCGTTGTTCAGACTGGCATTTTCTGTTGTGCCGACTGTCGGCAACCGGTGCATGGTTGTTACC
TGCCATAGAAGACGTTCAGTTTGTTCAACCTGATGCTCTGAAATCAAACTCAGCCTATACCTTGAAGAGC
AGGGGGGATGAGAACAAAGACATCGTTGTCAAGGATGCTTACTGGCAGTTTGACAATCAAATCAACCCCG
CTTTGCTGGAAGTCAGTGGCTGGGATATCAGTAAGCAGCAGGTACAATCAGGCGGTCGCTACGGAAAAAT
CGCGTTGGGTAAGGCGGCACTCTCTCCTGATGGATTGGCATCCCTTAATAAAACGGGTTGGGACATTTGT
TATAGCAGTCCGTTAACAACCCAGGAAAGCGGTTATCTGGCACAGGGATTATTGCTTAACCAGCGCATTT
CTGGGGTGACAGGAGAATTTTTGCTCAAAGGAGATGGGCGTTACCAGTTGGGAGACAACATTCAGCTGAC
TGGATTTGGTTCACAGTTAGATGGTACGGCAAGCATTACTGAGGTTCGCCACCGTCTTAATCGGCGAATT
GATTGGGAAACCACGGTGAGCATTGGTTTACAACATGAATATTTGCCGATATTACCTGATGCTCCCGAAC
TACATATTGCGACAGTAGCGAAATATCAGCAGGACAGTGCGGTGTTAAACCGTATCCCCATTATTCTGCC
GGTACTGAATCGTCCCAATGAATTTTTGTGGGCCAGATTGGGGAAACCTTATGCTAGCCATGAAAGCGGT
TTCTGTTTTTACCCAGAGCCAGGTGACGAAGTTATTATTGGTTTTTTTGAAAATGATCCGCGTTATCCAG
TTATTTTAGGTGCTATGCATAATCCGAAAAATAAGGCCCCTTTTGAACCAACCCAAGATAATAGGGAAAA
AGTATTGATCGTTAAAAAAGGTGAAGCGCAACAACAATTAGTCATTGATGGCAAAGAGAAAATGATCCGA
ATTAATGCGGGTGAAAATCAAATAATGCTTCAGCAAGATAAAGACATTTCTCTGTCAACGAAAAAAGAAT
TAACACTGAAAGCGCAGACAATGAATGCCACGATGGATAAATCATTGGCAATGTCCGGGAAAAACAGTGT
TGAAATCAAAGGCGCAAAAATTAATCTTACCCAATGAAAGGTGACGATGAATGGAAAATCAAATACTGAC
ACAACTCTATGGTCGTGGTTGGGCTTTTCCTCCGGTCTTTTCCCTTGAAAAGGGGGTAGAGATGGCTGAA
GGTGCGGAAGATGTGAGACAAAGTTTGCAGATTCTGTTTAGTACTGAGCCGGGGGAACGTCTTATGCGTG
AAAATTATGGCTGCGGATTAAATGATTTTATGTTTGAAAATATCCGCAATGAACTTATTGCTGAAATTGA
ATCCCATATCCATGACAACGTATTACGATATGAACCCCGGGCTGATATGACTGATATTCAGGTTCGTCAA
TCCCCTGGCATGGGGAATACTTTGCAAGTGCAGGTCATGTATCGCCTGAGAGGGAGTGATATCAATCAAC
AAATCCAGGGAGTACTTGCACTGAGTGAAGGCCGGGTGACGGAGGTAGTATGAGTGAAGCGATTGTGGTG
GATGGTGACGTGTTACAGTTTGATCCCAACTTTGGCAATCGGCAGGTGACGGTTCCCAGCCCAGGAAAAA
TTAGCGGCACAGGACATGCGCAGGTAAGTGGAAAAAAAGTGTGTATTCTGGGGGATGAGAAACAGGTCAG
GGTTTCTGCAACCTATATTACAACAACACATACTACGCCGGGAACAGGAACCATTACTATCAGTGCTCTG
GATGCTGGCCAGCAGGCCCTTCAGTGTACCAGTGGGGCGGCTTTAATTATCAAGGGGCAGCAATTTACGG
CGATGTTTACGCCTGAATTGCCAGCCATGAATAATACAGTGACTCCGCCACAACCGGATGTTACGACACC
TTCATCAGGAAAAGGACGTTTTATCACTCAACAAAATTTTGCTACCGTAAATTAGAGTATTGACTGAATT
AAATAGAATTAACGAAGGTGTAAATAATTATTTATTTGCTGACGAATCGCTGTGACAAATAAACACAGGT
GATGTTATGGAATTAAATGAGTTAACTAACAAATTGTCAAATTTGGTGCCAATGACCGATTTTAAATTAG
ATAATCGAGCCAGTTTGCAATTGCTTAAATATATTGAAGCGTATACGAAGATAATACCCTTTAATTCTGG
CGATAAATATTGGAATGACTTTTTCTTTATGTCAGGAAATACGCCAGAGAAACTTGCAAAATTATATCAG
AAAGAAATAGAACCCAATGGGGAGTTATTACCTCAGCAGGCTTTTTTGTTGGCGGTTTTGCGTTTATTGG
AAACACCAATATCCTTATTAAATGTATTACCTGCTGCTCATCGTGAGCTCTATTATCGGGAGCTTTTAGG
CTTGTCTTCCCATGCGGCACAGCCTGATCAGGTTGCTTTATCTATGGAACTGAATTCGACAGTGATGGAA
CAGCTGCTCCCTGAAGGAACCCTGTTTGAGGCTGGTCAGGATGAACAAGGCAATGCATTGCAATATGCCC
TGGATGCCAGTTTGCTGGCTAATCGTGGATATATCAGTGACTTGCGCTGGTTACGGAATGACGGGGAAAA
GCAATGGGTTACTTCTGCTCCATGGGATTTACAGGCACAGGTGTCACTGCCGTCTGATGGGATACGATTA
TTTGGTAAGACAAATAGTGATCAGCAGGTATTTGGTGGGGTGTTGATAACGTCATCACTTCTGGCGATGG
AAGCGGGGATAAGGAAGATCATTGTTACTTTTGAGCAGGAGATGAACACCCAAGAACTGGTGGCACAGGT
CAGCAGTGGAAATCAATGGCTAACATTGACGTCTGAGGTAAATAAGAAAGAGGTCACACTGACACTGTCA
GACAAAGAACCGGCAATCAGTGCGCCAGAGGATCTGGATAATCTCTTTTTCACGCAACCGGTACTCAGGC
TACAGGGAAAGGATAGTCAGGCACTGCCGGAGGTGACGGGTATCAGCGTTTCGGAAAAGGATGATACTAA
GGATACCTCTTTTGAGATGTATCACTTAACACCATTTGGTTATAGCAGTGATATAGAGCCATTGGAGGAA
AATCCAGCGTTATATTTAGGCTTTACTGATGTAAAGCCAGGGCAAACACTGGCGCTGTATTGGAAATTAA
AATCCCCGCAGCAACCAACCGTTTCCTGGTATTACCTGGATCAACATAATCAATGGGCTGAATTGGATTC
ATGGGTCAGTGATGGAACCCAGAATCTGTATCAGGATGGTACTTGGCACGTTGAGTTGCCTGTGGATGCA
TCCAATCAGGCAGAGCAGATGCCAGTTGGACGCTATTGGTTGCGGGCAGTGGTGGAGGTACCCGCTCATG
AGGGGGCGTTGGGGAAGGCTCCTTGGCTATATGGTCTAATCTATAACGCCATGACGGCAACCTTGGTTAA
TGTAGATAGCATCAGTGACAGCCATTTCTTAACCCCTTTGCCTGCCAGCAGCATACAGCGGCCCGTTGAA
CCCATCATTGTGTTGGCATCGGTCAACCAGCCTTGGGCATCATGGGGTGGACGTATACCTGAATCCTACA
GTGCCTTTTTTGAACGGATAGCTCAAAACCTGTCTCATCGAAACCGGTCCTTAACCTGGGGAAATATGGT
GACATTACTCAAAGAGCGTTATGTCAGCATCTTTGATGTTAAGTATCCAGGTAATGATGAACTCACCAGA
GTGCCAGCATTGGAGCAGCAGCAACTAACAGTGATTCCAGCAAACCGGTACAACGATAGCGATGATTCTC
TGCGTCCGGTACTGAATCCTGCTCGTCTGCAAGAGATGGCTGATTGGTTGCAGCAGAAAGACTCTCCCTG
GGCCTCTATTGAGGTCAGGAATCCAGAATACTTGGATGTGAAAATCCATTACGAGGTGATTTTTAAACCT
GATGTGAACGAAGATTTTGGCTATCGCCAGCTACAGCAGCAACTGTGTGAGGTGTATATGCCTTGGAGCA
TAGATGAGCAGCGGCCCGTTGTATTGAATAACAGCATTAATTATTTCCAGTTGTTAGCCACTATTCAACA
GCAACCGCTGGTTGAGCGAGTCACTCGTCTGACACTACATCGGGCTGATTCTTCTGATGAGAGTGATGGT
ACAGCATCTGTGGAAGCCAAAGATAATGAAGTGCTTATTTTAGTCTGGGAAGAGGACGATAATCTGCAAT
ACCGAGGAAATGACTATGAGTAATCAGGATGCACTGTTTCATAGCGTTAAAGACGATATTCACTTTGATA
CCTTGCTGGAACAAGCTCATCAGGTGATTGAAAAACAGGCTGAAAAACTGTGGAGTGATACGGCAGAGCA
TGATCCGGGTATCACATTTTTGCAGGGAATCAGTTACGGTGTGTCAGATTTGGCTTACCGACATACATTA
CCCCTGAAAGATTTACTGACTCCGGCGCCGGATGAGCAGCAGCAAGAGGGAATTTTTCCTGCCGAATTTG
GCCCGCATAATACACTGACTTGTGGGCCGGTGACAGCGGATGATTATCGCAAGGCATTGTTAGATCTACA
CAGCAGCGACAGCCTGGATGGTACTCAGCAGGATGAGGGGGATTTTCTGTTCCGGAGTGTGCAACTGGTG
CGTGAACCGGAAAAACAGCGTTATACCTATTGGTATGATGCAACCAAGAGGGAATATAGCTTTGTCAACA
GTGAAGGGGCTAAAGAGTTTACCTTGCGGGGGAATTACTGGTTGTATCTGGAACCAACCCGTTGGACTCA
GGGTAATATTGCCGCTGCTACCAGACAACTGACAGAATTTTTGACTAAAAATCGCAATATTGGTGAATCT
GTCAGCAACATTATCTGGCTACAACCGGTTGATCTGCCACTGTTGCTGGATGTTGAACTGGATGATGATG
TAGGTGCACAGGATGTCCCCGGTATTTTTGCGGCGGTGTATAGCACCGCAGAGCAGTATCTGATGCCTGG
AGCACAGCGTTACCGTACGGAAGTACTGCAAAATGCTGGGATGAGCAATGATCAAATCTTCGAAGGTCCA
TTATTGGAACATGGCTGGATACCAGAGCTGCCGGCAGCCCGTGATTATACTCAAAGGCTCACTCTCAATC
TTAGCCGGTTGGTAAATAGTCTGCTTGAGATTGAGGGCATTAAACATGTGAATCGTCTTCGTCTGGATGA
TAGCTTCGATAAAACTGCTATTGAACCCGTTAAGGGGGATACCTGGTCGTGGTCGATCAAAGAGGGCTAT
TATCCACGTCTTTGGGGAGAAGACCCACTTAACCAATTGGCGCAACAAAATGGCCCGCTTAGGGTGATAG
CCAAAGGAGGGATTAGCGTCAGTGTGAGTAAAGAGCAAATCCAGGCCAGTTTACCCAGTCAATCACTGAT
TCAAAATGAGCCGGTAATATTGGCTTACGGCCAGCACCGTGACGTTGGCAGCTATTATCCCGTCAGTGAT
ACTTTGCCGCCTTGCTATGGACTACAACATTCTTTGTCTGAAAGTGAACACTTATTGCCACTTCATCAAT
TTATGTTGCCATTTGAACAATTATTGGCCTGTGGTTGTCAACAGATAGCCATGCTCCCGCGGTTACTGGC
TTTTCAGCGCGAAGGTTATGAGGTTTGGGGTGATCAGTGGCCCTTTAAGTCAGGCTCAGTGAATGATGAC
GCCCATCAAGATTATGCCCCTGCATTAAAGGATTTGTTAGGACAGATTGCGCTGGATAGTGATCATGAAT
TGGATATTATTAATTACTTGCTGGGTTACTTTGGCACACAGCGGGCACCGCGTACCTTTACGACACAACT
CGATGATTTTCGTGCGGTCCAACAGGGTTATCTGGCCCAGCAACCGACATTGACTTACCACCGCTCCAAT
ATTCGTATCGATCAGGTATCGTCGCTACAAAAACGTATTGCTGCTCGCATGGGGCTGGGCGGTGAGTTGT
TTAAACCTCAACCGGATCTGAGCCAACTGCCTTTTTATTTGATTGAACATCGAGCGTTGCTGCCAGTCAA
ACCCAATAGTCAGTTTGATAAGGAACAGAAACCAGCCTCGGTGACAGAGGAGGGGGGCAGCCAAACAGGT
CAACATTATGTGGTCATTGAACAGAAGGGCATTGATGGCAAGCTGACACAGGGGCAAGTGATCAATTTAA
TTCTGTATGAAGGAGAGCAGGGAGAAACCCAATTTACGATACGCGGTCAGATGGTATTCAAAACCGAGGG
GGATAAGTTTTGGTTGGATGTGAATAATAGTGCGCAACTGGAATATAATCTGGCGCGGGTAATGACAGCA
GCCAAGGCGAGTAAACTCTTTTGGCAAAACAGCCCGGTATGGATGGAGGATATGGGCTATCGTCTGGCCT
ATGCTAGTGACCAATCCTCATTGCCTGTGAATCAACGGCGCTTGACCCGCACAGTGCAAACTCCATTCCC
GCCGATGGTTGTTGTAGGTAGCGAAATCACCCTGTTAAAGCAGGTGGGGATAGTCAATTTAAAAAAAGCG
GAGTCAGAAAAACTTTATGCAAAAGTTGTTAGCTTTGATCGCATTGAAGGGACCTTGATTATTGAGCGTT
TGGGTAATTCCACTCTGGCTTTTCCTACCTCGGAAGAGGCGTGGCGGTATAGTTGGTATTTTTCGGGGGA
GAAATATGAAAGGACTGACCGCTTTTCATTTGTGATTAGCGTAGTAGTGAACAGTGACTTAATTAAATTG
CCCGGTGTTGATCCCTATAAATTGGAAGAATGGGTGAAAGAAACGATTCTTACCGAATTTCCAGCTCATA
TTTCTATGATTATCCATTGGATGGATCGGGAAGCCTTTTTAAATTTCGCCAATACCTATCAGCGTTGGCA
AAATAATGGTACGCCACTGGGGGATGCGGCTTATTCCATTCTAGAAAGTTTGACACTTGGTAAATTGCCA
TCTGCCTTAAAAGGTGTTGGCACAATGCGTATTGCCACATCTAGTCAAAGAGAAGAAGTGGTGGGTAGTA
ATGGTGATCAATGGAATACAGATGGAATAACCCAGAATGAATTATTCTATGTTCCTAAAGAGAGCTAGGA
AAAATAAATATCTGCCACTAATGATGTTGAATTAAATATGTTTTCTGGAGTTAATCATGAACGAAACTCG
TTATAATGCAACTGTACAAGAACAACAAACATTATCTAATCCAAAAGCTGTTGGACCTGACATCGATAAA
TTAAAGGATAAATTTAAAGAGGGCAGTATTCCCCTGCAAACCGATTTCAATGAGTTAATTGATATTGCCG
ATATTGGACGTAAAGCCTGTGGTCAAGCGCCACAACAAAATGGCCCAGGAGAAGGATTGAAATTGGCTGA
TGACGGTACGCTTAATTTAAAAATAGGCACTTTTTCCAATAAAGACTTTTCTCCATTAATATTAAAAGAT
GATGTTTTATCTGTAGATCTTGGTAGTGGTCTGACTAATGAAACCAATGGAATCTGTGTCGGTCAGGGCG
ATGGTATTACAGTTAACACTAGCAATGTAGCTGTAAAACAAGGTAACGGAATTAGCGTTACTAGTAGTGG
TGGTGTTGCCGTTAAAGTTAGTGCTAATAAGGGACTTAGCGTTGATAGTAGTGGTGTTGCAGTTAAAGTT
AATACTGATAAGGGAATTAGCGTTGATGGTAATGGTGTTGCAGTTAAAGTTAATACTAGTAAAGGAATTA
GCGTTGATAATACAGGTGTTGCAGTTATAGCTAATGCTAGTAAGGGAATTAGCGTTGATGGTAGTGGTGT
TGCAGTTATAGCTAATACTAGTAAAGGAATTAGCGTTGATGGTAGTGGTGTTGCAGTTATAGCTAATACT
AGTAAAGGAATTAGCGTTGATAATACAGGTGTTGCAGTTATAGCTAATGCTAGTAAGGGAATTAGCGTTG
ATGGTAGTGGTGTTGCAGTTATAGCTAATACTAGTAAAGGAATTAGCGTTGATGGTAGTGGTGTTGCAGT
TATAGCTAATACTAGTAAAGGAATTAGCGTTGATAGTAGTGGTGTTGCAGTTAAAGTTAAAGCTAATGGC
GGAATTAAAGTAGATGCTAATGGTGTTGCAATTGATCCTAATAATGTACTCCCCAAGGGAGTGATTGTAA
TGTTCTCTGGCAGTACTGCACCAACTGGTTGGGCGTTATGTGATGGCAATAATGGTACACCAAATTTAAT
CGATCGATTTATTTTAGGTGGGAAAGGGACTGATATTAATGGAGTGAGTACTAATACAGCTTCAGGTACT
AAAAATAGTAAGTTATTCGATTTCAGTTCTGATGAAGCTACATTAACTATTGATGGTAAAACACTGGGGA
GAGCATTATCGTTACAGCAAATACCTAATCATGCACACTTTAGTGGAATAATTATGGATACAGAGAAAGT
TAATTATTATGGAAGTAAAAAAATCACAACAAATGTGTGGGGTGTAACAACAGGAGATAATACTTCAGTA
CGATATATTTATAAGTCATCAGGTGTACTTGACTCTAACAATAATGTCTCCAACAGTACCTTAGGCGGAA
ACAGTCTGCAGACGCACGATCATGATATTAAGATAACGGGCACAGGAAAACATTCTCACAAAAACAAAGT
AACAGTCCCTTATTATATTCTGGCTTTCATCATAAAGCTTTAATATATATGAAAAATTGAAAATATAAAT
TATCCATTAATAATAAAGAGGATATTAGCATGACTTCGGAGCCAAATCTGTTAAACCGGATTACAATTAC
TATTGAAGCTAATAATCAACAAGTAGCTAGAAAAGTATTGCATGGCTCCTTGCTTAATCAAGCTAATATA
AATAAATTATTTAATTCATACTTTAATGAATATGAAATTAATAGGGGTGTTTATTTAGAAACATTAATCC
TGAATCTTGGTACGATAAATTTCCATGATTTTAATTCATTGTTTCCTACTCTCCTAAAAGCTGCATTGAA
TAAAGAATTCAGTCAATATCAGATAAACAACCATAGGGAAGAAATGCTATTTAATGAGACAATATCAAAT
CAAGCTACTGATAAGTCTTACATATTTGGCGATAACAAATTAATTGATGCAGAGAATTTCATTCACTTTT
TATATCAAAAGCATTCCACATTAAATCTAGTAGAAGCAATGGGAAATAATGGTATTGAAAAATTAACAAA
TCAGTTAACACAAATAGAAAATAAATTTGCGTTATTATTGGCAAAAAGTTGTTTGTCTGAGGAAGGCTTA
AAACGACTCTTGGCTATCAAACAACCCGATTTATTAATCGCTATCAATCGCAGATTATCTGAAAGAATAA
ATAGACCACAATATCAGGAGAAGCTTGTTTCCTGCGGACAACTGATATTTAGTGCTCTGGGATATATACA
ACAGTACAATATACAGGAAATTCCTAAACCGGATGAAAAAGTTATTGCACGCATAACAACTGAACTTAAT
AATAATGGTTTGCTTAATACAATACCTATTATTACACTATTTCGTCAGAGTGGGATTAACGATTCATCAC
TAAATGATTGGCTAAAGAAAATCTGGCAGGTGAGATCAATTTCACAGTTATGCAGAAAGTATCTTTCTGC
TAAGGAATACCAATATCTGTCAGAACATTTTGTTTCAAAGAGCGTCGATAAAAATAGATATGATGAAGAG
CCCGTAAATCAGAGCATATTATCAAGGTTGAATAATAATTCCATTAAAGAAGGAAATAATCACAGTCAAC
TCTGTACTCTCAGTAGACTATATTCTGAACCCGTTGTATTACCTGAACAAACCATTCTACGTCAGGTTAG
TAATACAGTAGATCAGAGCATATTATCAAGGTTGAATAATGCCTCCATTAAAGAAGGAAATAACCAAAGT
CAACTTCGCACTCTCAGTAGACTATATTCTGAGCCCGTTGCATTACCTGAACAAACCATTCCACGTCAGG
TTAGTAATACAGGTATATTAATTCTATGGCCAATGCTACCTACACTATTTAACCAGCTTGGTCTACTTGA
GAAAAAGAAATTTATCCATCGTCAGGCCCAGTTTAATGCCGTTGATTTTCTTGATTACCTGATTTGGGGA
ACCGAAGATGTGAAAGTGGAACGAAAGGTTTTGAATAATGTTCTATGTGGGTTAATGGCTGATGAAATTA
CTGAACCAATGCCTATTGAACCAGAAAAACAATGGATAATAATTCAATGGCTGGACGCTATTATCTCCCA
ACTTTCTGGCTGGAAAAAGTTAAGTCGTAATGACGTCCGTCAATTATTTCTACAACGACCAGGAGAATTA
CTGATCAATGAACAGGAAATTAAAATCACAATACAGCAACAACCATTTGATGCTCTGTTAACTGATTGGC
CGTGGCCAATGAATATGGCTTGTTTTAGCTGGTTGAGTCAACCATTAACCATTACGTGGTTATAACCATT
GACCACAATGACTTAGTCTGAGAGCTCAACGAACAAGCGTGACCACAATGACTTAGTCTGAGAGCTCAAC
GAACAAGCGTGACCACAATGACTTAGTCTGAGAGCTCAACGAACAAGCGTGACTGGCGCGAATATCCGCA
ATATTGCTTTATTGTCTTCATTCTTTGCTTCAGAGCAGGGGAATGATGAAGTCAGTAATGAAAATATTGA
AATTGCATTGAAGCGTGAATTAGCTAAAGTCGGACGATTAACATTTTAAAAGTTATCACAATGAAAGTAT
TGAAATATTAAATAAATTTATTACCAAAAAGTTATCACGATATAATTTAAGAGAGGTTTTTTATGTTAAA
CACGCAAACTATTATTGATGTCAATAAGGCAATGGATGCCATGCTGCGCGCATATCTGAATCAAGATATT
GCCATTCGTTTTGATCTACCTGAATTGGATACTATGCAATCTGATGCGATGGTAAGTATCTTTCTTTATG
ACATTCATGAAGATTTACAGCTTCGCTCGGCAGAATCAAGAGGGTTTGATGTTTATGCCGGGAGGTTATT
GCCTGGTTGGGTAAATATTAAATGTAACTATCTGATTACCTATTGGGAAGCTTCTAAGCCAGCGACTGAT
GCCAGCAGTCCGGATAGCCAACCTGATAACCAGGCAATACAAGTGATGTCACAAGTATTAAATGCCTTGA
TTAATAATCGTCAATTGGCAGGTATTCCTGGTGCTTATACTCAGGTTGTACCGCCTAAAGAGAGTTTAAA
TAGCCTGGGGAATTTCTGGCAATCACTGGGTAATCGCCCACGGCTTTCTCTCAATTATTCAGTGACAGTA
CCTGTTAGCCTAAACGATGGTCAGGATAGCGCGACTCCGGTTACCGCGGTTTCTTCTACAGTGGAACAAA
CGGCATCGCTCAGTCAAGAAGTGGTTAGTCATGCTTTACGCGAATTACTCATTACGGAATTAGGAGGAGG
AGAGGATAACCGGTTGGTACTGAGTAAAGTTGAATTATCCGCAGTGAAAGAGACGATGACTCAAGACAGT
CCGGCTCAGATGATTATATTGTTGTCTGTTTCAGGCATTACACGACAGGAATATTTGAAGGAAATTGATA
ATATCTTTGATCGTTGGGTAAATAATGCTGAAGTTATTACCACTATTGATGATTGTGGGATTAGAATTGA
AAGTATAACGAAAGATAATCTTGTAGGAATTTAAATTTTTTTAATTAAATAAAGGAATTAATATTGATTT
GATAGAGCATGTAATCAATAACTTCTATGAAAATGTTGAAAAACAATACACGGAAACACTTAACTTACAA
TTAAATTGTTAAAGGAGATGATGATAAGAATGGTCAGTCACCAGATAAAATGATCTCTGGTCAATTTTAG
GAAAGCTGAAAAAACCTGACCAAATGCGTCGTAAATTCTATGCTTAGAAAGACTCGGTGCCAGTGTAATA
CCTAAGATATGGTTTTTATTTCCATATCTGTTCGAAAACTTAGAAATAACAAGTTCAACAATAACCAGGG
ACTTTAAATATCGGATCCTTGTCGGGAAGATGCGTGATCTGATCCTTCAACTCAGCAAAAGTTCGATTTA
TTCAACAAAGCCGCCGTCCCGTCAAGTCAGCGTAATGCTCTGCCAGTGTTACAACCAATTAACCAATTCT
GATTAGAAAAACTCATCGAGCATCAAATGAAACTGCAATTTATTCATATCAGGATTATCAATACCATATT
TTTGAAAAAGCCGTTTCTGTAATGAAGGAGAAAACTCACCGAGGCAGTTCCATAGGATGGCAAGATCCTG
GTATCGGTCTGCGATTCCGACTCGTCCAACATCAATACAACCTATTAATTTCCCCTCGTCAAAAATAAGG
TTATCAAGTGAGAAATCACCATGAGTGACGACTGAATCCGGTGAGAATGGCAAAAGCTTATGCATTTCTT
TCCAGACTTGTTCAACAGGCCAGCCATTACGCTCGTCATCAAAATCACTCGCATCAACCAAACCGTTATT
CATTCGTGATTGCGCCTGAGCGAGACGAAATACGCGATCGCTGTTAAAAGGACAATTACAAACAGGAATC
GAATGCAACCGGCGCAGGAACACTGCCAGCGCATCAACAATATTTTCACCTGAATCAGGATATTCTTCTA
ATACCTGGAATGCTGTTTTCCCGGGGATCGCAGTGGTGAGTAACCATGCATCATCAGGAGTACGGATAAA
ATGCTTGATGGTCGGAAGAGGCATAAATTCCGTCAGCCAGTTTAGTCTGACCATCTCATCTGTAACATCA
TTGGCAACGCTACCTTTGCCATGTTTCAGAAACAACTCTGGCGCATCGGGCTTCCCATACAATCGATAGA
TTGTCGCACCTGATTGCCCGACATTATCGCGAGCCCATTTATACCCATATAAATCAGCATCCATGTTGGA
ATTTAATCGCGGCCTCGAGCAAGACGTTTCCCGTTGAATATGGCTCATAACACCCCTTGTATTACTGTTT
ATGTAAGCAGACAGTTTTATTGTTCATGATGATATATTTTTATCTTGTGCAATGTAACATCAGAGATTTT
GAGACACAACGTGGCTTTCGACTTCCGGCAAGCTATACGCGCCCTAGAATTGTCAATTTTAATCCTCTGT
TTATCGGCAGTTCGTAGAGCGCGCCGTGCGTCCCGAGCGATACTGAGCGAAGCAAGTGCGTCGAGCAGTG
CCCGCTTGTTCCTGAAATGCCAGTAAAGCGCTGGCTGCTGAACCCCCAGCCGGAACTGACCCCACAAGGC
CCTAGCGTTTGCAATGCACCAGGTCATCATTGACCCAGGCGTGTTCCACCAGGCCGCTGCCTCGCAACTC
TTCGCAGGCTTCGCCGACCTGCTCGCGCCACTTCTTCACGCGGGTGGAATCCGATCCGCACATGAGGCGG
AAGGTTTCCAGCTTGAGCGGGTACGGCTCCCGGTGCGAGCTGAAATAGTCGAACATCCGTCGGGCCGTCG
GCGACAGCTTGCGGTACTTCTCCCATATGAATTTCGTGTAGTGGTCGCCAGCAAACAGCACGACGATTTC
CTCGTCGATCAGGACCTGGCAACGGGACGTTTTCTTGCCACGGTCCAGGACGCGGAAGCGGTGCAGCAGC
GACACCGATTCCAGGTGCCCAACGCGGTCGGACGTGAAGCCCATCGCCGTCGCCTGTAGGCGCGACAGGC
ATTCCTCGGCCTTCGTGTAATACCGGCCATTGATCGACCAGCCCAGGTCCTGGCAAAGCTCGTAGAACGT
GAAGGTGATCGGCTCGCCGATAGGGGTGCGCTTCGCGTACTCCAACACCTGCTGCCACACCAGTTCGTCA
TCGTCGGCCCGCAGCTCGACGCCGGTGTAGGTGATCTTCACGTCCTTGTTGACGTGGAAAATGACCTTGT
TTTGCAGCGCCTCGCGCGGGATTTTCTTGTTGCGCGTGGTGAACAGGGCAGAGCGGGCCGTGTCGTTTGG
CATCGCTCGCATCGTGTCCGGCCACGGCGCAATATCGAACAAGGAAAGCTGCATTTCCTTGATCTGCTGC
TTCGTGTGTTTCAGCAACGCGGCCTGCTTGGCCTCGCTGACCTGTTTTGCCAGGTCCTCGCCGGCGGTTT
TTCGCTTCTTGGTCGTCATAGTTCCTCGCGTGTCGATGGTCATCGACTTCGCCAAACCTGCCGCCTCCTG
TTCGAGACGACGCGAACGCTCCACGGCGGCCGATGGCGCGGGCAGGGCAGGGGGAGCCAGTTGCACGCTG
TCGCGCTCGATCTTGGCCGTAGCTTGCTGGACCATCGAGCCGACGGACTGGAAGGTTTCGCGGGGCGCAC
GCATGACGGTGCGGCTTGCGATGGTTTCGGCATCCTCGGCGGAAAACCCCGCGTCGATCAGTTCTTGCCT
GTATGCCTTCCGGTCAAACGTCCGATTCATTCACCCTCCTTGCGGGATTGCCCCGACTCACGCCGGGGCA
ATGTGCCCTTATTCCTGATTTGACCCGCCTGGTGCCTTGGTGTCCAGATAATCCACCTTATCGGCAATGA
AGTCGGTCCCGTAGACCGTCTGGCCGTCCTTCTCGTACTTGGTATTCCGAATCTTGCCCTGCACGAATAC
CAGCTCCGCGAAGTCGCTCTTCTTGATGGAGCGCATGGGGACGTGCTTGGCAATCACGCGCACCCCCCGG
CCGTTTTAGCGGCTAAAAAAGTCATGGCTCTGCCCTCGGGCGGACCACGCCCATCATGACCTTGCCAAGC
TCGTCCTGCTTCTCTTCGATCTTCGCCAGCAGGGCGAGGATCGTGGCATCACCGAACCGCGCCGTGCGCG
GGTCGTCGGTGAGCCAGAGTTTCAGCAGGCCGCCCAGGCGGCCCAGGTCGCCATTGATGCGGGCCAGCTC
GCGGACGTGCTCATAGTCCACGACGCCCGTGATTTTGTAGCCCTGGCCGACGGCCAGCAGGTAGGCCTAC
AGGCTCATGCCGGCCGCCGCCGCCTTTTCCTCAATCGCTCTTCGTTCGTCTGGAAGGCAGTACACCTTGA
TAGGTGGGCTGCCCTTCCTGGTTGGCTTGGTTTCATCAGCCATCCGCTTGCCCTCATCTGTTACGCCGGC
GGTAG
